>Addgene plasmid #186050 | pZac2.1 gfaABC1D-cyto-GCaMP8f | addgene full sequence | sequence record 370166 | Addgene NGS Result
AGCCATGCTCTAGGAAGATCTAACATATCCTGGTGTGGAGTAGGGGACGCTGCTCTGACAGAGGCTCGGG
GGCCTGAGCTGGCTCTGTGAGCTGGGGAGGAGGCAGACAGCCAGGCCTTGTCTGCAAGCAGACCTGGCAG
CATTGGGCTGGCCGCCCCCCAGGGCCTCCTCTTCATGCCCAGTGAATGACTCACCTTGGCACAGACACAA
TGTTCGGGGTGGGCACAGTGCCTGCTTCCCGCCGCACCCCAGCCCCCCTCAAATGCCTTCCGAGAAGCCC
ATTGAGCAGGGGGCTTGCATTGCACCCCAGCCTGACAGCCTGGCATCTTGGGATAAAAGCAGCACAGCCC
CCTAGGGGCTGCCCTTGCTGTGTGGCGCCACCGGCGGTGGAGAACAAGGCTCTATTCAGCCTGTGCCCAG
GAAAGGGGATCAGGGGATGCCCAGGCATGGACAGTGGGTGGCAGGGGGGGAGAGGAGGGCTGTCTGCTTC
CCAGAAGTCCAAGGACACAAATGGGTGAGGGGAGAGCTCTCCCCATAGCTGGGCTGCGGCCCAACCCCAC
CCCCTCAGGCTATGCCAGGGGGTGTTGCCAGGGGCACCCGGGCATCGCCAGTCTAGCCCACTCCTTCATA
AAGCCCTCGCATCCCAGGAGCGAGCAGAGCCAGAGCAGGTTGGAGAGGAGACGCATCACCTCCGCTGCTC
GCAAGCTTTATTGCGGTAGTTTATCACAGTTAAATTGCTAACGCAGTCAGTGCTTCTGACACAACAGTCT
CGAACTTAAGCTGCAGAAGTTGGTCGTGAGGCACTGGGCAGGTAAGTATCAAGGTTACAAGACAGGTTTA
AGGAGACCAATAGAAACTGGGCTTGTCGAGACAGAGAAGACTCTTGCGTTTCTGATAGGCACCTATTGGT
CTTACTGACATCCACTTTGCCTTTCTCTCCACAGGTGTCCACTCCCAGTTCAATTACAGCTCTTAAGGCT
AGAGTACTTAATACGACTCACTATAGGCTAGCCTCGAGAATTCACCATGGGCCATCATCACCATCATCAC
ACGCGTCGCAAGAAGACCTTCAAGGAGGTGGCCACCGCCGTGAAGATCATCGCCCGCCTGATGGGCCTGA
AGATCAACGTCTATATCAAGGCCGACAAGCAGAAGAACGGCATCAAGGCGAACTTCCACATCCGCCACAA
CATCGAGGACGGCGGCGTGCAGCTCGCCTACCACTACCAGCAGAACACCCCCATCGGCGACGGCCCCGTG
CTGCTGCCCGACAACCACTACCTGAGCGTGGAGTCCAAACTTTCGAAAGACCCCAACGAGAAGCGCGATC
ACATGGTCCTGCTGGAGTTCGTGACCGCCGCCGGGATCACTCTCGGCATGGACGAGCTGTACAAGGGCGG
TACCGGAGGGAGCATGGTGAGCAAGGGCGAGGAGCTGTTCACCGGGGTGGTGCCCATCCTGGTCGAGCTG
GACGGCGACGTAAACGGCCACAAGTTCAGCGTGTCCGGCGAGGGTGAGGGCGATGCCACCTACGGCAAGC
TGACCCTGAAGTTCATCTGCACCACCGGCAAGCTGCCCGTGCCCTGGCCCACCCTCGTGACCACCCTGAC
CTACGGCGTGCAGTGCTTCAGCCGCTACCCCGACCACATGAAGCAGCACGACTTCTTCAAGTCCGCCATG
CCCGAAGGCTACATCCAGGAGCGCACCATCTTCTTCAAGGACGACGGCAACTACAAGACCCGCGCCGAGG
TGAAGTTCGAGGGCGACACCCTGGTGAACCGCATCGAGCTGAAGGGCATCGACTTCAAGGAGGACGGCAA
CATCCTGGGGCACAAGCTGGAGTACAACCTGCCGGACCAACTGACTGAAGAGCAGATCGCAGAATTTAAA
GAGGCTTTCTCCCTATTTGACAAGGACGGGGATGGGACAATAACAACCAAGGAGCTGGGGACGGTGATGC
GGTCTCTCGGACTGAACCCCACAGAAGCAGAGCTGCAGGACATGATCAATGAAGTAGATGCCGACGGTGA
CGGCACAATCGACTTCCCTGAGTTCCTGACAATGATGGCAAGAAAAATGAAATACAGGGACACGGAAGAA
GAAATTAGAGAAGCGTTCGGTGTGTTTGATAAGGATGGCAATGGCTACATCAGTGCAGCAGAGCTTCGCC
ACGTGATGACAAACCTTGGAGAGAAGTTAACAGATGAAGAGGTTGATGAAATGATCAGGGAAGCAGACAT
CGATGGGGATGGTCAGGTAAACTACGAAGAGTTTGTACAAATGATGACAGCGAAGTAAGCGGCCGCTTCG
AGCAGACATGATAAGATACATTGATGAGTTTGGACAAACCACAACTAGAATGCAGTGAAAAAAATGCTTT
ATTTGTGAAATTTGTGATGCTATTGCTTTATTTGTAACCATTATAAGCTGCAATAAACAAGTTAACAACA
ACAATTGCATTCATTTTATGTTTCAGGTTCAGGGGGAGATGTGGGAGGTTTTTTAAAGCAAGTAAAACCT
CTACAAATGTGGTAAAATCGATAAGGATCTTCCTAGAGCATGGCTACGTAGATAAGTAGCATGGCGGGTT
AATCATTAACTACAAGGAACCCCTAGTGATGGAGTTGGCCACTCCCTCTCTGCGCGCTCGCTCGCTCACT
GAGGCCGGGCGACCAAAGGTCGCCCGACGCCCGGGCTTTGCCCGGGCGGCCTCAGTGAGCGAGCGAGCGC
GCAGCCTTAATTAACCTAATTCACTGGCCGTCGTTTTACAACGTCGTGACTGGGAAAACCCTGGCGTTAC
CCAACTTAATCGCCTTGCAGCACATCCCCCTTTCGCCAGCTGGCGTAATAGCGAAGAGGCCCGCACCGAT
CGCCCTTCCCAACAGTTGCGCAGCCTGAATGGCGAATGGG
[124 nt withheld, positions 2911-3034]
C
[91 nt withheld, positions 3036-3126]
A
[49 nt withheld, positions 3128-3176]
CCTTTGACGTTGGAGTCCACGTTCTTT
[37 nt withheld, positions 3204-3240]
ACCCTATCTCGGTCTATTCTTTTGATTTATAAGGGATTTTGCCGATTTCGGCCTATTGGTTAAAAAATGA
GCTGATTTAACAAAAATTTAACGCGAATTTTAACAAAATATTAACGCTTACAATTTAGGTGGCACTTTTC
GGGGAAATGTGCGCGGAACCCCTATTTGTTTATTTTTCTAAATACATTCAAATATGTATCCGCTCATGAG
ACAATAACCCTGATAAATGCTTCAATAATATTGAAAAAGGAAGAGTATGAGTATTCAACATTTCCGTGTC
GCCCTTATTCCCTTTTTTGCGGCATTTTGCCTTCCTGTTTTTGCTCACCCAGAAACGCTGGTGAAAGTAA
AAGATGCTGAAGATCAGTTGGGTGCACGAGTGGGTTACATCGAACTGGATCTCAACAGCGGTAAGATCCT
TGAGAGTTTTCGCCCCGAAGAACGTTTTCCAATGATGAGCACTTTTAAAGTTCTGCTATGTGGCGCGGTA
TTATCCCGTATTGACGCCGGGCAAGAGCAACTCGGTCGCCGCATACACTATTCTCAGAATGACTTGGTTG
AGTACTCACCAGTCACAGAAAAGCATCTTACGGATGGCATGACAGTAAGAGAATTATGCAGTGCTGCCAT
AACCATGAGTGATAACACTGCGGCCAACTTACTTCTGACAACGATCGGAGGACCGAAGGAGCTAACCGCT
TTTTTGCACAACATGGGGGATCATGTAACTCGCCTTGATCGTTGGGAACCGGAGCTGAATGAAGCCATAC
CAAACGACGAGCGTGACACCACGATGCCTGTAGCAATGGCAACAACGTTGCGCAAACTATTAACTGGCGA
ACTACTTACTCTAGCTTCCCGGCAACAATTAATAGACTGGATGGAGGCGGATAAAGTTGCAGGACCACTT
CTGCGCTCGGCCCTTCCGGCTGGCTGGTTTATTGCTGATAAATCTGGAGCCGGTGAGCGTGGGTCTCGCG
GTATCATTGCAGCACTGGGGCCAGATGGTAAGCCCTCCCGTATCGTAGTTATCTACACGACGGGGAGTCA
GGCAACTATGGATGAACGAAATAGACAGATCGCTGAGATAGGTGCCTCACTGATTAAGCATTGGTAACTG
TCAGACCAAGTTTACTCATATATACTTTAGATTGATTTAAAACTTCATTTTTAATTTAAAAGGATCTAGG
TGAAGATCCTTTTTGATAATCTCATGACCAAAATCCCTTAACGTGAGTTTTCGTTCCACTGAGCGTCAGA
CCCCGTAGAAAAGATCAAAGGATCTTCTTGAGATCCTTTTTTTCTGCGCGTAATCTGCTGCTTGCAAACA
AAAAAACCACCGCTACCAGCGGTGGTTTGTTTGCCGGATCAAGAGCTACCAACTCTTTTTCCGAAGGTAA
CTGGCTTCAGCAGAGCGCAGATACCAAATACTGTTCTTCTAGTGTAGCCGTAGTTAGGCCACCACTTCAA
GAACTCTGTAGCACCGCCTACATACCTCGCTCTGCTAATCCTGTTACCAGTGGCTGCTGCCAGTGGCGAT
AAGTCGTGTCTTACCGGGTTGGACTCAAGACGATAGTTACCGGATAAGGCGCAGCGGTCGGGCTGAACGG
GGGGTTCGTGCACACAGCCCAGCTTGGAGCGAACGACCTACACCGAACTGAGATACCTACAGCGTGAGCT
ATGAGAAAGCGCCACGCTTCCCGAAGGGAGAAAGGCGGACAGGTATCCGGTAAGCGGCAGGGTCGGAACA
GGAGAGCGCACGAGGGAGCTTCCAGGGGGAAACGCCTGGTATCTTTATAGTCCTGTCGGGTTTCGCCACC
TCTGACTTGAGCGTCGATTTTTGTGATGCTCGTCAGGGGGGCGGAGCCTATGGAAAAACGCCAGCAACGC
GGCCTTTTTACGGTTCCTGGCCTTTTGCTGGCCTTTTGCTCACATGTTCTTTCCTGCGTTATCCCCTGAT
TCTGTGGATAACCGTATTACCGCCTTTGAGTGAGCTGATACCGCTCGCCGCAGCCGAACGACCGAGCGCA
GCGAGTCAGTGAGCGAGGAAGCGGAAGAGCGCCCAATACGCAAACCGCCTCTCCCCGCGCGTTGGCCGAT
TCATTAATGCAGCTGGCACGACAGGTTTCCCGACTGGAAAGCGGGCAGTGAGCGCAACGCAATTAATGTG
AGTTAGCTCACTCATTAGGCACCCCAGGCTTTACACTTTATGCTTCCGGCTCGTATGTTGTGTGGAATTG
TGAGCGGATAACAATTTCACACAGGAAACAGCTATGACCATGATTACGCCAGATTTAATTAAGGCCTTAA
TTAGGCTGCGCGCTCGCTCGCTCACTGAGGCCGCCCGGGCAAAGCCCGGGCGTCGGGCGACCTTTGGTCG
CCCGGCCTCAGTGAGCGAGCGAGCGCGCAGAGAGGGAGTGGCCAACTCCATCACTAGGGGTTCCTTGTAG
TTAATGATTAACCCGCCATGCTACTTATCTACGT
Features (pLannotate 1.2.2; 16 found; start..end, strand, type, name):
    812..944     +  intron         chimeric intron: chimera between introns from human β-globin and immunoglobulin heavy chain genes
    989..1007    +  promoter       T7 promoter: promoter for bacteriophage T7 RNA polymerase
   1126..2296    +  CDS            GCaMP6s (fragment): improved fluorescent protein-based calcium sensor (Chen et al., 2013)
   2322..2443    -  polyA_signal   SV40 poly(A) signal: SV40 polyadenylation signal
   2466..2534    -  CDS            large T antigen (fragment): large T antigen from SV40 (simian virus 40)
   2605..2735    +  repeat_region  AAV2 ITR (fragment): inverted terminal repeat of adeno-associated virus serotype 2 inverted
   2749..2906    +  CDS            lacZα (fragment): LacZα fragment of β-galactosidase; lacZ fragment
   2911..3339    +  rep_origin     f1 ori (sequence partly withheld): f1 bacteriophage origin of replication; arrow indicates direction of (+) strand synthesis
   3392..3496    +  promoter       AmpR promoter: bla
   3497..4357    +  CDS            AmpR: β-lactamase; bla; confers resistance to ampicillin, carbenicillin, and related antibiotics
   4528..5116    +  rep_origin     ori: high-copy-number ColE1/pMB1/pBR322/pUC origin of replication
   5299..5391    +  CDS            lacI (fragment): lac repressor; lacI; The lac repressor binds to the lac operator to inhibit transcription in E. coli. This inhibition can be relieved by adding lactose or isopropyl-β-D-thiogalactopyranoside (IPTG).
   5404..5425    +  protein_bind   CAP binding site: CAP binding activates transcription in the presence of cAMP. E. coli catabolite activator protein
   5440..5470    +  promoter       lac promoter: promoter for the E. coli lac operon
   5478..5494    +  protein_bind   lac operator: The lac repressor binds to the lac operator to inhibit transcription in E. coli. This inhibition can be relieved by adding lactose or isopropyl-β-D-thiogalactopyranoside (IPTG). lac repressor encoded by lacI
   5555..5685    -  repeat_region  AAV2 ITR (fragment): inverted terminal repeat of adeno-associated virus serotype 2 inverted
