[The description below was written by a language model from this plasmid's Addgene catalogue record and pLannotate feature annotations shown in this document.]
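Description:
pZac2.1 gfaABC1D-cyto-GCaMP8f is an AAV transfer (cis) plasmid built on the pZac2.1 backbone for mammalian expression of the genetically encoded calcium indicator jGCaMP8f. Two AAV2 inverted terminal repeats flank the expression cassette; these are the only viral elements needed in cis for replication and packaging of the intervening DNA into recombinant AAV particles when rep, cap and helper functions are supplied in trans. The bacterial portion outside the ITRs carries a high-copy ColE1/pUC-type origin, an f1 origin, and a β-lactamase gene with its own promoter for ampicillin selection, along with remnants of lac regulatory sequences and lacZα left over from the parental cloning vector. The record lists a recombination-deficient E. coli strain as host, consistent with the tendency of ITRs to be unstable.

The catalogue states that expression is driven by the GfaABC1D promoter, a compact derivative of the human GFAP promoter commonly used to restrict expression to astrocytes. The automated annotation does not label this promoter, but the unannotated region between the upstream ITR and the chimeric β-globin/immunoglobulin intron is where it would be expected to lie. The intron, which generally improves mRNA processing and expression, is followed by a T7 promoter and then the synthetic 1272 bp jGCaMP8f coding sequence with an N-terminal 6xHis tag. The annotation tool matches this to a GCaMP6s fragment, reflecting shared sequence among GCaMP family members rather than a different insert. An SV40 polyadenylation signal terminates the transcript. "Cyto" in the name indicates an untargeted, cytosolic sensor. The construct is intended for producing AAV to image fast calcium signals, presumably in astrocytes.
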