Addgene plasmid #186050: pZac2.1 gfaABC1D-cyto-GCaMP8f
Purpose: AAV-mediated expression of GCaMP8f under the control of GfaABC1D promoter
Depositing lab: Loren Looger. Depositing organization: HHMI, Janelia Research Campus.
Backbone
  Vector backbone: pZac2.1
  Vector type: Mammalian Expression, AAV
Growth in bacteria
  Bacterial resistance: Ampicillin, 100 μg/mL
  Growth temperature: 30°C
  Growth strain: NEB Stable
  Copy number: High Copy
Gene/Insert
  Gene/Insert name: jGCaMP8f
  Species: Synthetic
  Insert size (bp): 1272
  Promoter: GfaABC1D
  Tag / fusion protein: 6xHis (N terminal on insert)
  Cloning method: Gibson Cloning
Terms and licenses: Academic/Nonprofit Terms; Industry Terms: Not Available to Industry
How to cite: pZac2.1 gfaABC1D-cyto-GCaMP8f was a gift from Loren Looger (Addgene plasmid # 186050 ; http://n2t.net/addgene:186050 ; RRID:Addgene_186050)
